Addgene plasmid #124836: pHHM.X513-iNicSnFR2-(CC90)
Purpose: Develop a family of genetically encoded fluorescent biosensors for nicotine, termed iNicSnFRs thus enabling optical subcellular pharmacokinetics for nicotine
Depositing lab: Henry Lester. Depositing organization: California Institute of Technology. Publication: Determining the pharmacokinetics of nicotinic drugs in the endoplasmic reticulum using biosensors. Shivange AV, Borden PM, Muthusamy AK, Nichols AL, Bera K, Bao H, Bishara I, Jeon J, Mulcahy MJ, Cohen B, O'Riordan SL, Kim C, Dougherty DA, Chapman ER, Marvin JS, Looger LL, Lester HA. J Gen Physiol. 2019 Feb 4. pii: jgp.201812201. doi: 10.1085/jgp.201812201. PubMed 30718376.
Backbone
  Vector backbone: pHHM.X513
  Backbone manufacturer: Janelia
  Backbone size w/o insert (bp): 2827
  Total vector size (bp): 4444
  Modifications to backbone: NA
  Vector type: Bacterial Expression
  Selectable markers: NA
Growth in bacteria
  Bacterial resistance: Ampicillin, 100 μg/mL
  Growth temperature: 37°C
  Growth strain: DH5alpha
  Growth instructions: Use BL21(DE3) for bacterial expression and grow at 30 degrees C
  Copy number: High Copy
Gene/Insert
  Gene/Insert name: iNicSnFR2-(CC90) (alt name: iNicSnFR2-(CC90))
  Species: Bacteria
  Insert size (bp): 1617
  Mutation: NA
  Promoter: T7
  Tag / fusion protein: His Tag (N terminal on insert); HA tags (N terminal on insert)
  Cloning method: Restriction Enzyme; 5′ cloning site NdeI (unknown if destroyed); 3′ cloning site HindiIII (unknown if destroyed)
  Sequencing primers: 5′ T7; 3′ T7 term
Terms and licenses: Academic/Nonprofit Terms; Industry Terms: Not Available to Industry
Depositor comments: Vector was received from Janelia HHMI
How to cite: pHHM.X513-iNicSnFR2-(CC90) was a gift from Henry Lester (Addgene plasmid # 124836 ; http://n2t.net/addgene:124836 ; RRID:Addgene_124836)
