[The description below was written by a language model from this plasmid's Addgene catalogue record and pLannotate feature annotations shown in this document.]
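Description:
pHHM.X513-iNicSnFR2-(CC90) is a 4,444 bp bacterial expression plasmid built on the pHHM.X513 backbone obtained from Janelia. It is maintained in E. coli through a high-copy ColE1/pUC-type origin and selected with ampicillin via a β-lactamase (AmpR) cassette driven by its own promoter. An f1 phage origin is also present. Short annotated fragments of lacZα and lacI appear to be backbone remnants rather than functional genes, so the plasmid does not seem to carry an intact lac repressor.

The payload is a roughly 1.6 kb open reading frame encoding iNicSnFR2-(CC90), one member of a family of genetically encoded fluorescent nicotine biosensors. It was cloned between NdeI and HindIII sites and is listed as being of bacterial origin. Expression is driven by a T7 promoter with the efficient phage T7 gene 10 ribosome binding site upstream, and transcription ends at a T7 terminator, so protein production requires a host supplying T7 RNA polymerase, such as a DE3 lysogen. The catalogue lists N-terminal His and HA tags. The feature table detects a His-containing tag fragment at the start of the coding region but does not annotate the HA tag separately. Within the insert, an approximately 720 bp segment matches a GFP derivative annotated as cEGFP, which provides the fluorescent readout. The flanking unannotated coding sequence presumably forms the ligand-binding portion of the sensor, although the record does not name that protein. A short match to the SET1 tag just before the terminator is probably vector-derived sequence.

The construct is intended for producing and purifying the sensor protein in bacteria, supporting development and characterisation of iNicSnFR sensors used for optical measurement of subcellular nicotine pharmacokinetics.
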