Features (pLannotate 1.2.2; 12 found; start..end, strand, type, name):
     20..38      +  promoter       T7 promoter: promoter for bacteriophage T7 RNA polymerase
     70..92      +  RBS            RBS: efficient ribosome binding site from bacteriophage T7 gene 10 (Olins and Rangwala, 1989)
    103..123     +  CDS            capTEV™ (fragment): composite tag for in vivo biotinylation, TEV protease cleavage, and 6xHis tagging
    409..1128    +  CDS            cEGFP: cEGFP is a basic (constitutively fluorescent) green fluorescent protein published in 2008, derived from Aequorea victoria.
   1802..1851    +  CDS            SET1 (fragment): solubility-enhancement tag derived from T7 phage gene 10B
   1859..1906    +  terminator     T7 terminator: transcription terminator for bacteriophage T7 RNA polymerase
   1932..1998    +  CDS            lacZα (fragment): LacZα fragment of β-galactosidase; lacZ fragment
   2003..2458    +  rep_origin     f1 ori (sequence partly withheld): f1 bacteriophage origin of replication; arrow indicates direction of (+) strand synthesis
   2484..2588    +  promoter       AmpR promoter: bla
   2589..3449    +  CDS            AmpR: β-lactamase; bla; confers resistance to ampicillin, carbenicillin, and related antibiotics
   3620..4208    +  rep_origin     ori: high-copy-number ColE1/pMB1/pBR322/pUC origin of replication
   4391..4444    +  CDS            lacI (fragment): lac repressor; lacI; The lac repressor binds to the lac operator to inhibit transcription in E. coli. This inhibition can be relieved by adding lactose or isopropyl-β-D-thiogalactopyranoside (IPTG).
>Addgene plasmid #124836 | pHHM.X513-iNicSnFR2-(CC90) | addgene full sequence | sequence record 245414 | Addgene NGS Result
GATCTCGATCCCGCGAAATTAATACGACTCACTATAGGGAGACCACAACGGTTTCCCTCTAGAAATAATT
TTGTTTAACTTTAAGAAGGAGATATACATATGCATCATCATCATCATCATGGTTATCCCTATGATGTTCC
AGATTATGCTGGGGCCCAGCCGGCCAGATCTGCGAACGACACCGTAGTTGTGGGCTCGATCAACTTTACA
GAAGGGATTATCGTCGCAAACATGGTGGCAGAGATGATTGAGGCGCATACAGACCTTAAGGTGGTTCGCA
AACTGAACCTTGGCGGGGAGAACGTTAACTTTGAAGCCATTAAACGCGGAGGTGCGAATAATGGTATTGA
CATTTACGTGGAGTACACTGGGCACGGTCTTGTGGATATTCTGGGGTTCCCGGAGCCGAACGTCTATATC
ACCGCCGACAAGCAGAAGAACGGCATCAAGGCGAACTTCAAGATCCGCCACAACGTGGAGGACGGCAGCG
TGCAGCTCGCCGACCACTACCAGCAGAACACCCCCATCGGCGACGGCCCCGTGCTGCTGCCCGACAACCA
CTACCTGAGCACCCAGTCCGTGCTGAGCAAAGACCCCAACGAGAAGCGCGATCACATGGTCCTGCTGGAG
TTCGTGACCGCCGCCGGGATCACTCTCGGCATGGACGAGCTGTACAAGGGCGGTACCGGAGGGAGCATGA
GCAAGGGCGAGGAGCTGTTCACCGGGGTGGTGCCCATCCTGGTCGAGCTGGACGGCGGCGTAAACGGCCA
CAAGTTCAGCGTGCGCGGCGAGGGCGAGGGCGATGCCACCAACGGCAAGCTGACCCTGAAGTTCATCTGC
ACCACCGGCAAGCTGCCCGTGCCCTGGCCCACCCTCGTGACCACCCTGACCTACGGCGTGCAGTGCTTCA
GCCGCTACCCCGACCACATGAAGCAGCACGACTTCTTCAAGTCCGCCATGCCCGAAGGCTACGTCCAGGA
GCGCACCATCAGCTTCAAGGACGACGGCACCTACAAGACCCGCGCCGAGGTGAAGTTCGAGGGCGACACC
CTGGTGAACCGCATCGAGCTGAAGGGCATCGACTTCAAGGAGGACGGCAACATCCTGGGGCACAAGCTGG
AGTACAACTTTCCGCCGCCCCCATCTACTGATCCAGAAGGTGCATACGAAACCGTGAAGAAGGAGTACAA
ACGTAAATGGAATATTGTATGGCTCAAACCACTGGGATTCAACAATACGTATACGCTTACCGTTAAAGAC
GAACTGGCGAAACAGTATAACCTTAAAACCTTCAGTGACTTAGCGAAAATCTCGGATAAGCTGATTCTGG
GTGCAACGATGTTCTTTTTAGAAGGGCCCGATGGTTACCCAGGCCTGCAAAAACTGTACAATTTCAAATT
CAAGCACACCAAAAGCATGGACATGGGTATTCGCTATACCGCCATTGATAATAACGAAGTTCAGGTAATT
GATGCCTGGGCCACTGATGGCTTGCTGGTGAGCCACAAATTAAAAATTCTGGAGGATGATAAAGCGTTCT
TCCCGCCGTATTATGCTGCCCCCATCATCCGTCAGGATGTCTTAGATAAGCATCCTGAACTGAAGGACGT
GCTGAACAAACTCGCGAATCAAATTTCACTGGAAGAAATGCAGAAACTGAATTACAAGGTGGACGGTGAG
GGTCAGGACCCAGCGAAAGTAGCTAAGGAGTTTTTGAAAGAGAAAGGTTTAATTCTGCAGGTCGACGAAC
AAAAACTCATCTCAGAAGAGGATCTGAATTAAGAATTCGAAGCTTGATCCGGCTGCTAACAAAGCCCGAA
AGGAAGCTGAGTTGGCTGCTGCCACCGCTGAGCAATAACTAGCATAACCCCTTGGGGCCTCTAAACGGGT
CTTGAGGGGTTTTTTGCTGAAAGGAGGAACTATATCCGGATCTGGCGTAATAGCGAAGAGGCCCGCACCG
ATCGCCCTTCCCAACAGTTGCGCAGCCTGAATGGCGAATGGG
[124 nt withheld, positions 2003-2126]
C
[91 nt withheld, positions 2128-2218]
A
[49 nt withheld, positions 2220-2268]
CCTTTGACGTTGGAGTCCATGTTCTTT
[37 nt withheld, positions 2296-2332]
ACCCTATCTCGGTCTATTCTTTTGATTTATAAGGGATTTTGCCGATTTCGGCCTATTGGTTAAAAAATGA
GCTGATTTAACAAAAATTTAACGCGAATTTTAACAAAATATTAACGCTTACAATTTAGGTGGCACTTTTC
GGGGAAATGTGCGCGGAACCCCTATTTGTTTATTTTTCTAAATACATTCAAATATGTATCCGCTCATGAG
ACAATAACCCTGATAAATGCTTCAATAATATTGAAAAAGGAAGAGTATGAGTATTCAACATTTCCGTGTC
GCCCTTATTCCCTTTTTTGCGGCATTTTGCCTTCCTGTTTTTGCTCACCCAGAAACGCTGGTGAAAGTAA
AAGATGCTGAAGATCAGTTGGGTGCACGAGTGGGTTACATCGAACTGGATCTCAACAGCGGTAAGATCCT
TGAGAGTTTTCGCCCCGAAGAACGTTTTCCAATGATGAGCACTTTTAAAGTTCTGCTATGTGGCGCGGTA
TTATCCCGTATTGACGCCGGGCAAGAGCAACTCGGTCGCCGCATACACTATTCTCAGAATGACTTGGTTG
AGTACTCACCAGTCACAGAAAAGCATCTTACGGATGGCATGACAGTAAGAGAATTATGCAGTGCTGCCAT
AACCATGAGTGATAACACTGCGGCCAACTTACTTCTGACAACGATCGGAGGACCGAAGGAGCTAACCGCT
TTTTTGCACAACATGGGGGATCATGTAACTCGCCTTGATCGTTGGGAACCGGAGCTGAATGAAGCCATAC
CAAACGACGAGCGTGACACCACGATGCCTGTAGCAATGGCAACAACGTTGCGCAAACTATTAACTGGCGA
ACTACTTACTCTAGCTTCCCGGCAACAATTAATAGACTGGATGGAGGCGGATAAAGTTGCAGGACCACTT
CTGCGCTCGGCCCTTCCGGCTGGCTGGTTTATTGCTGATAAATCTGGAGCCGGTGAGCGTGGGTCTCGCG
GTATCATTGCAGCACTGGGGCCAGATGGTAAGCCCTCCCGTATCGTAGTTATCTACACGACGGGGAGTCA
GGCAACTATGGATGAACGAAATAGACAGATCGCTGAGATAGGTGCCTCACTGATTAAGCATTGGTAACTG
TCAGACCAAGTTTACTCATATATACTTTAGATTGATTTAAAACTTCATTTTTAATTTAAAAGGATCTAGG
TGAAGATCCTTTTTGATAATCTCATGACCAAAATCCCTTAACGTGAGTTTTCGTTCCACTGAGCGTCAGA
CCCCGTAGAAAAGATCAAAGGATCTTCTTGAGATCCTTTTTTTCTGCGCGTAATCTGCTGCTTGCAAACA
AAAAAACCACCGCTACCAGCGGTGGTTTGTTTGCCGGATCAAGAGCTACCAACTCTTTTTCCGAAGGTAA
CTGGCTTCAGCAGAGCGCAGATACCAAATACTGTTCTTCTAGTGTAGCCGTAGTTAGGCCACCACTTCAA
GAACTCTGTAGCACCGCCTACATACCTCGCTCTGCTAATCCTGTTACCAGTGGCTGCTGCCAGTGGCGAT
AAGTCGTGTCTTACCGGGTTGGACTCAAGACGATAGTTACCGGATAAGGCGCAGCGGTCGGGCTGAACGG
GGGGTTCGTGCACACAGCCCAGCTTGGAGCGAACGACCTACACCGAACTGAGATACCTACAGCGTGAGCT
ATGAGAAAGCGCCACGCTTCCCGAAGGGAGAAAGGCGGACAGGTATCCGGTAAGCGGCAGGGTCGGAACA
GGAGAGCGCACGAGGGAGCTTCCAGGGGGAAACGCCTGGTATCTTTATAGTCCTGTCGGGTTTCGCCACC
TCTGACTTGAGCGTCGATTTTTGTGATGCTCGTCAGGGGGGCGGAGCCTATGGAAAAACGCCAGCAACGC
GGCCTTTTTACGGTTCCTGGCCTTTTGCTGGCCTTTTGCTCACATGTTCTTTCCTGCGTTATCCCCTGAT
TCTGTGGATAACCGTATTACCGCCTTTGAGTGAGCTGATACCGCTCGCCGCAGCCGAACGACCGAGCGCA
GCGAGTCAGTGAGCGAGGAAGCGGAAGAGCGCCCAATACGCAAACCGCCTCTCCCCGCGCGTTGGCCGAT
TCATTAATGCAG
